>Addgene plasmid #249566 | pMB-pTrcHis2A-Ucdh-XdhC | addgene full sequence | sequence record 496726 | Addgene NGS Result
GTTTGACAGCTTATCATCGACTGCACGGTGCACCAATGCTTCTGGCGTCAGGCAGCCATCGGAAGCTGTG
GTATGGCTGTGCAGGTCGTAAATCACTGCATAATTCGTGTCGCTCAAGGCGCACTCCCGTTCTGGATAAT
GTTTTTTGCGCCGACATCATAACGGTTCTGGCAAATATTCTGAAATGAGCTGTTGACAATTAATCATCCG
GCTCGTATAATGTGTGGAATTGTGAGCGGATAACAATTTCACACAGGAAACAGCGCCGCTGAGAAAAAGC
GAAGCGGCACTGCTCTTTAACAATTTATCAGACAATCTGTGTGGGCACTCGACCGGAATTATCGATTAAC
TTTATTATTAAAAATTAAAGAGGTATATATTAATGTATCGATTAAATAAGGAGGAATAAACCATGGTATT
ACCTCAATTCGAGTATCTTGCTCCTAAGACCATCGGGGAGGCGTGCAATCTGTTCCTTGAGCTTGGAAGC
ACAGCCAGGGTTATGGCAGGCGCAACGGATCTGATTCCGCCAATGAAAGACAAGGTTATATCACCAGAGT
ATATCATTGACCTTAAGAAAATTCCAGGTTTGGATTATCTGGAATACGATGACAGGGAAGGTTTAAAAAT
AGGGGCGCTGACAACACTGCGTACCATAGAGACATCTCCTCTGGTTAAAGAAAAGAATCCGGCAGTGGCT
CATGCCGCCAAGGTAGTGGCATCCACACAAATCAGGACAAAGGGCACCATGGCAGGCAATATCTGCAATG
CGTCCCCATCCTGCGATACAGCCCCCAACCTACTGGCTCAGGGCGCTAAGATATTGGTACAGGGTCCCAA
CAAGGACCGGGTCATTCAAATCGAAGACTTTTTCCTGGGTGTCAAAAAGACTTCCCTGGAGCCGGGAGAA
ATCGTGACAGGCATTGTGATTCCGCCGCTGGCTGAGAATGAGAGGGCTGCATACATAAAACACGCGGTCA
GAAAGGCGATGGACCTGGCCATCATCGGCGTCGCAGTCAAGATTAAGGTGGAAGACGGCGTCTGCACAGA
CGCCAGGATTGCCCTGGGCGCGGTTGCGGCCACGCCGGTACGGGCACCCGGGGCGGAGGAAGCCCTGATT
GGCAAAGAACTTACCGATGAAGTGATTGTGAAGGCATCGGAGGAAGCAATGAATTCCTGTCATCCAATCT
CTGATATCCGCGCATCGGCCGAATACAGGAAGGATATGATCCGCGTGTTTACAAAACGTGCCATTAAGCA
GGCCATGGAATGCTATAACTAGGAGGGAGACAGGAATGAAACATAGTATAAGTTTAATCATCAACGGAGA
TCCGGTTGATGCTATTGTGAAGGATAACCTGACGCTTCTGGATTTTCTTCGTGACCAGTTGTTTCTGACA
GGCACGAAAAAGGGGTGTGAGGAAGGGGAGTGTGGCGCCTGTACCGTGATGCTTGACGGTAAGCCGGTTA
ACTCCTGCTGTACCCTGGCCGTGGAGTGCGACGGCCATGAGATCATAACCGTGGAGGGAATTGCCAGGGA
GGGGATGCTTCATCCCATTCAGAAGCAGTTTATAGAGAAGTGGGCCATGCAGTGCGGCTACTGTACTCCG
GGTATGATTATGTCCGCCAAAGCTCTTCTGGATGTGAATAAACATCCTACGGAACTGGAAATCCGGGAAG
CCATTGAGGGCAATCTGTGCCGCTGCACCGGTTATGCAAAGATTGTGGAGGCAATCCAGGCAGCCGCTGC
GCAGATGAACTGGGAGGAGGAAGCAAAGAATGCATAAACATCACCATCACCATCACGACTACGACATCCC
GACTACCGACTGTGACAAACATTATTTTAAAAAACCGGAATTTTACCGTCTGACCGGCGAGAACAATTAT
GTCAGGATTGACGCTGAAGACAAGGTAACAGGACACGGCCAGTATGTGGGTGACATCATGTTTCCGGATA
TGCTTACCGGAAAAATGGTCAGAAGCCCTTATGCATCTGCAAAAATCCTGTCCATTGACACCAGCGAGGC
AGAGAAGCTTCCAGGTGTAAAGTGCATCCTCACTGCCAGGGACTTTGAGTGGAAGTCCCTGGTGGGAAAT
GGAGAATTTGCAGCTGAGTTCGCGGACAAGGAAGTATTGTGTTCTGAGAAGGTGCGCCAGGTTGGTGACG
ATGTGGCAGCCGTGGCAGCCGTGGATGAGGAAACCGCCCAGCGGGCCGCGGATCTGATTAAGGTAGAGTA
CCAGGTGCTTCCGGGGGTGTTTGACCCCTTTGAGGCAATGGAGGAGAATGCCCCCGAGGTAAACTGGGAG
GGCAAAGGCATACACAATATCGGCATGCAGTCCGTGATGAAGGCGGGCACGGATATTGATGAGGAATTTG
ACCGCGCATCCTATGTGCAGCACAGGGATTACAAGACCCACCGTATGGTACATGCGGCCATGGAGCCCCA
CGGTGCGGTGGCTACCTACAGGAATGGGACCTACACCATCTGGATGTCCACCCAGATGTCCTTTGTGGAC
CAGTTCTGGTATGCCCGCTGCCTTGGCGTTGGAGAGAACCAGGTGCGGGTAATCAAGCCTCTTGTGGGCG
GCGGTTTCGGCGGCAAGCTGGATTCCTATTCCTTTGGCCTTTGCGCTGCCAAGATGGCGGAGATGACCGG
ACGCCCGGTACGCATGATTCTGTCCCGCGAAGAAGTATTCCAGACCACGCGCAACCGCCACCCCATTTAC
ATGCATATTGACACTGCCTTTGGGACAGACGGTAAGCTGCTGGCAAAGAAATGCTACCATGTGCTGGACG
GCGGGCCTTACGGCGGGTCCGGTGTTGCGGCCTGCGCCCAGTCCACATTGTGGGCCAACTTCCCTTACAA
GATGAATTCCGTGGATTTCCTGGCAAGGCGTGTGTATACCAATAACCCTTCTGCAGGAGCCATGAGAGGA
TATACGGCATGCCAGGTGCATTTTGCCCATGACCTGAACATGCAGTTCGCGGCTGACCAGATGGGCATTG
ACCCGGTTGAGTTCCGCAAGATAAGCGCGGCAGACCCCGGATACGTGGCTCCGGCCGGACTGGCAATCAC
CAGCTGCGCATACAAGGAGACACTGGATACGGCTGCAAAGGAAATTGGCTGGTATGAGAAGAAGGATAAG
CTGAAAAAGGGAGAGGGCATTGGTTTTGCGGGCACCGGCTTTGTATCGGGCACCGGATTCGCGGTGCTGG
AAGCGCCCAACCAGAGCTCTGCGTGCGTGACCCTGCGCATGAACAAGCGGGGCATGGCCACCCTGTACAT
CGGCTCCCACGACATAGGACAGGGTTCCGATACGGTTATGACGGCCATTGTGGCCGAGGAACTGGGGCTT
CCCATGGATATGGTCAAGACCTTTATGTCCGACACCTTCCTGACGCCCTGGGACTCCGGCTCTTACGGCA
GCCGTGTTACCTTCCTGGCCGGCAATGCGGCCCGCCGCGCTGCCGTGGATGCAAAACGCCAGCTGTTTGA
GGTCATTGCGCCTATGTGGGGGGTGATGCCGGAGACATTAGAGTGTCTGGACGGAAAGGTAATCAGCAAG
GAGAAGGCAGAGTATCAGATGTCCATTGGAGACGCCATGTTCAAGTATATGACGGTCAAGGGCGGCGATG
AACTGATTGGCGTGGGATCCTATTACCACCGTACCGACAATTCACAGTATAACGGCAACAATACCACCAA
CTACGCGCCTGCATACAGCTTCTCCACCGGAGCAGCCCATCTGACTGTGGACGAGGAGACCGGCGTCCTG
GATATTGATGAATTTGTATTTGCCCATGACTGCGGCCGCGCACTGAATAAGAGGGCCGTGGAAGGCCAGC
TGGAGGGATCCATCGGCATGGGCCTGGGCTATGCTGTCTATGAGCACAATGTAACCAGGGAAGGAAAGAT
TCTCAATCCCAACTTCCGCGATTACCGGCTGCCCACTGCCCTTGATATGCCGAAGATGCGCACCTTTTAC
GACTTTACACCGGACGAGGAAGGACCTCTGGGCGCAAAGGAAGCTGGCGAGGGCTCCGCAGCACCTGTGG
CGCCTGCCATTGCCAATGCGGTCAACATGGCAACCGGCGTGTACTTCACAGAGCTGCCTCTGGACCCGGA
GCATATCTGGAGAGCGCTGCACGGCATGAAGGATGACAGGAATTCAAAATAAGACTACGACATCCCGACT
ACCATGAAAACATTATTTACAGAGTTAAGACAATTACTGGAACAGGGGGAGGAAGCTGTCCTGGTGACTA
TCATTGCCAGTTCCGGCTCCACTCCCAGGGGAACCGGATCCCGGATGCTGGTAAGGAAGGACGGGTCCAT
AGAAGGAACCGTGGGCGGGGGCGCCGTGGAGTACCAGGCAATACAGGCAGCCCTTAAGGCCATGGAGGAC
AAGGTTTCCTTTGCCAAAGGATTCACACTTACCAGGAACCAGGTGGCGGATATCGGAATGGTGTGCGGAG
GAAATGTGGTGGTATATTTCCAGTACATCCGTCCCGGCGACCAGGTGCTGACCGGTTTCTGCGGCCAGGT
CCTGGACGCCCTCTCAAAGGATGAGGACAGCTGGCTTATACTGGATATCACCGACGAGACATGCTGGCAG
ATGGGCCTTTACAGCCCCAGTCTGGGGCTGTCCGGTATTAAGGGGCTGGGACAGCTGTTAGAGGGGGAAC
TTTTCGGCAGCAATGCTTTCCAGAAGGAAGTGGATGGACGAACGTTTTATATCGAGCCCCTGGTACAGGC
CGGGACTGTCTATATATTCGGAGGCGGTCATGTGGCCCAGGAGCTGGTTCCGGTTCTGGCCCATGTGGGA
TTCCGCTGCGTGGTTATGGATGACAGGGAGGCGTTTGCCAATCCCCAGGTGTTTTTGCGGGCAGAGAGGA
CCGTGGTGGGGGATATGGAACATATCAGCGATTATGTGGATATCCGTCCCAGAGACTATGTGTGCGTCAT
GACCAGAGGGCACCAGTTTGATTATTACGTGCAGAAGCAGGCCATGGCTCTGCATCCTTATTACATCGGA
ATCATGGGAAGCAGGAACAAGATACGGGTGGTGACGGATAAGCTGCTGGCGGACGGCTTCTCCCTGGAGG
AAATCCAAAAGTGCCATATGCCTATCGGTACGGACATAGGAGCAGAGACTCCGGCGGAAATTGCCATCAG
CATAGCAGGGGAACTGATCGCCCGCAGAGCTGAAAGGATGGGTAAAAAGAAATAATGGGCCCGAACAAAA
ACTCATCTCAGAAGAGGATCTGAATAGCGCCGTCGACCATCATCATCATCATCATTGAGTTTAAACGGTC
TCCAGCTTGGCTGTTTTGGCGGATGAGAGAAGATTTTCAGCCTGATACAGATTAAATCAGAACGCAGAAG
CGGTCTGATAAAACAGAATTTGCCTGGCGGCAGTAGCGCGGTGGTCCCACCTGACCCCATGCCGAACTCA
GAAGTGAAACGCCGTAGCGCCGATGGTAGTGTGGGGTCTCCCCATGCGAGAGTAGGGAACTGCCAGGCAT
CAAATAAAACGAAAGGCTCAGTCGAAAGACTGGGCCTTTCGTTTTATCTGTTGTTTGTCGGTGAACGCTC
TCCTGAGTAGGACAAATCCGCCGGGAGCGGATTTGAACGTTGCGAAGCAACGGCCCGGAGGGTGGCGGGC
AGGACGCCCGCCATAAACTGCCAGGCATCAAATTAAGCAGAAGGCCATCCTGACGGATGGCCTTTTTGCG
TTTCTACAAACTCTTTTGTTTATTTTTCTAAATACATTCAAATATGTATCCGCTCATGAGACAATAACCC
TGATAAATGCTTCAATAATATTGAAAAAGGAAGAGTATGAGTATTCAACATTTCCGTGTCGCCCTTATTC
CCTTTTTTGCGGCATTTTGCCTTCCTGTTTTTGCTCACCCAGAAACGCTGGTGAAAGTAAAAGATGCTGA
AGATCAGTTGGGTGCACGAGTGGGTTACATCGAACTGGATCTCAACAGCGGTAAGATCCTTGAGAGTTTT
CGCCCCGAAGAACGTTTTCCAATGATGAGCACTTTTAAAGTTCTGCTATGTGGCGCGGTATTATCCCGTG
TTGACGCCGGGCAAGAGCAACTCGGTCGCCGCATACACTATTCTCAGAATGACTTGGTTGAGTACTCACC
AGTCACAGAAAAGCATCTTACGGATGGCATGACAGTAAGAGAATTATGCAGTGCTGCCATAACCATGAGT
GATAACACTGCGGCCAACTTACTTCTGACAACGATCGGAGGACCGAAGGAGCTAACCGCTTTTTTGCACA
ACATGGGGGATCATGTAACTCGCCTTGATCGTTGGGAACCGGAGCTGAATGAAGCCATACCAAACGACGA
GCGTGACACCACGATGCCTGTAGCAATGGCAACAACGTTGCGCAAACTATTAACTGGCGAACTACTTACT
CTAGCTTCCCGGCAACAATTAATAGACTGGATGGAGGCGGATAAAGTTGCAGGACCACTTCTGCGCTCGG
CCCTTCCGGCTGGCTGGTTTATTGCTGATAAATCTGGAGCCGGTGAGCGTGGGTCTCGCGGTATCATTGC
AGCACTGGGGCCAGATGGTAAGCCCTCCCGTATCGTAGTTATCTACACGACGGGGAGTCAGGCAACTATG
GATGAACGAAATAGACAGATCGCTGAGATAGGTGCCTCACTGATTAAGCATTGGTAACTGTCAGACCAAG
TTTACTCATATATACTTTAGATTGATTTAAAACTTCATTTTTAATTTAAAAGGATCTAGGTGAAGATCCT
TTTTGATAATCTCATGACCAAAATCCCTTAACGTGAGTTTTCGTTCCACTGAGCGTCAGACCCCGTAGAA
AAGATCAAAGGATCTTCTTGAGATCCTTTTTTTCTGCGCGTAATCTGCTGCTTGCAAACAAAAAAACCAC
CGCTACCAGCGGTGGTTTGTTTGCCGGATCAAGAGCTACCAACTCTTTTTCCGAAGGTAACTGGCTTCAG
CAGAGCGCAGATACCAAATACTGTCCTTCTAGTGTAGCCGTAGTTAGGCCACCACTTCAAGAACTCTGTA
GCACCGCCTACATACCTCGCTCTGCTAATCCTGTTACCAGTGGCTGCTGCCAGTGGCGATAAGTCGTGTC
TTACCGGGTTGGACTCAAGACGATAGTTACCGGATAAGGCGCAGCGGTCGGGCTGAACGGGGGGTTCGTG
CACACAGCCCAGCTTGGAGCGAACGACCTACACCGAACTGAGATACCTACAGCGTGAGCTATGAGAAAGC
GCCACGCTTCCCGAAGGGAGAAAGGCGGACAGGTATCCGGTAAGCGGCAGGGTCGGAACAGGAGAGCGCA
CGAGGGAGCTTCCAGGGGGAAACGCCTGGTATCTTTATAGTCCTGTCGGGTTTCGCCACCTCTGACTTGA
GCGTCGATTTTTGTGATGCTCGTCAGGGGGGCGGAGCCTATGGAAAAACGCCAGCAACGCGGCCTTTTTA
CGGTTCCTGGCCTTTTGCTGGCCTTTTGCTCACATGTTCTTTCCTGCGTTATCCCCTGATTCTGTGGATA
ACCGTATTACCGCCTTTGAGTGAGCTGATACCGCTCGCCGCAGCCGAACGACCGAGCGCAGCGAGTCAGT
GAGCGAGGAAGCGGAAGAGCGCCTGATGCGGTATTTTCTCCTTACGCATCTGTGCGGTATTTCACACCGC
ATATGGTGCACTCTCAGTACAATCTGCTCTGATGCCGCATAGTTAAGCCAGTATACACTCCGCTATCGCT
ACGTGACTGGGTCATGGCTGCGCCCCGACACCCGCCAACACCCGCTGACGCGCCCTGACGGGCTTGTCTG
CTCCCGGCATCCGCTTACAGACAAGCTGTGACCGTCTCCGGGAGCTGCATGTGTCAGAGGTTTTCACCGT
CATCACCGAAACGCGCGAGGCAGCAGATCAATTCGCGCGCGAAGGCGAAGCGGCATGCATTTACGTTGAC
ACCATCGAATGGTGCAAAACCTTTCGCGGTATGGCATGATAGCGCCCGGAAGAGAGTCAATTCAGGGTGG
TGAATGTGAAACCAGTAACGTTATACGATGTCGCAGAGTATGCCGGTGTCTCTTATCAGACCGTTTCCCG
CGTGGTGAACCAGGCCAGCCACGTTTCTGCGAAAACGCGGGAAAAAGTGGAAGCGGCGATGGCGGAGCTG
AATTACATTCCCAACCGCGTGGCACAACAACTGGCGGGCAAACAGTCGTTGCTGATTGGCGTTGCCACCT
CCAGTCTGGCCCTGCACGCGCCGTCGCAAATTGTCGCGGCGATTAAATCTCGCGCCGATCAACTGGGTGC
CAGCGTGGTGGTGTCGATGGTAGAACGAAGCGGCGTCGAAGCCTGTAAAGCGGCGGTGCACAATCTTCTC
GCGCAACGCGTCAGTGGGCTGATCATTAACTATCCGCTGGATGACCAGGATGCCATTGCTGTGGAAGCTG
CCTGCACTAATGTTCCGGCGTTATTTCTTGATGTCTCTGACCAGACACCCATCAACAGTATTATTTTCTC
CCATGAAGACGGTACGCGACTGGGCGTGGAGCATCTGGTCGCATTGGGTCACCAGCAAATCGCGCTGTTA
GCGGGCCCATTAAGTTCTGTCTCGGCGCGTCTGCGTCTGGCTGGCTGGCATAAATATCTCACTCGCAATC
AAATTCAGCCGATAGCGGAACGGGAAGGCGACTGGAGTGCCATGTCCGGTTTTCAACAAACCATGCAAAT
GCTGAATGAGGGCATCGTTCCCACTGCGATGCTGGTTGCCAACGATCAGATGGCGCTGGGCGCAATGCGC
GCCATTACCGAGTCCGGGCTGCGCGTTGGTGCGGATATCTCGGTAGTGGGATACGACGATACCGAAGACA
GCTCATGTTATATCCCGCCGTTAACCACCATCAAACAGGATTTTCGCCTGCTGGGGCAAACCAGCGTGGA
CCGCTTGCTGCAACTCTCTCAGGGCCAGGCGGTGAAGGGCAATCAGCTGTTGCCCGTCTCACTGGTGAAA
AGAAAAACCACCCTGGCGCCCAATACGCAAACCGCCTCTCCCCGCGCGTTGGCCGATTCATTAATGCAGC
TGGCACGACAGGTTTCCCGACTGGAAAGCGGGCAGTGAGCGCAACGCAATTAATGTAAGTTAGCGCGAAT
TGATCTG
Features (pLannotate 1.2.2; 19 found; start..end, strand, type, name):
      3..20      +  promoter       tet promoter (fragment): E. coli promoter for tetracycline efflux protein gene
     16..117     -  CDS            yciV (fragment): RNAAM_ECOLI - Also known as trpH From Escherichia coli (strain K12).
    193..222     +  promoter       trc promoter: strong E. coli promoter; hybrid between the trp and lac UV5 promoters
    230..246     +  protein_bind   lac operator: The lac repressor binds to the lac operator to inhibit transcription in E. coli. This inhibition can be relieved by adding lactose or isopropyl-β-D-thiogalactopyranoside (IPTG). lac repressor encoded by lacI
    263..332     +  misc_feature   rrnG antiterminator: antiterminator from the E. coli rrnG leader region (Berg et al., 1989)
    383..409     +  CDS            minicistron: synthetic cistron containing a ribosome binding site (Shine-Dalgarno sequence), for enhancing the bacterial expression of a downstream cistron (Schoner, 1997) This first cistron should terminate 3 bp upstream of the ATG for the second cistron.
   1299..1775    +  CDS            coxS: DCMS_OLICO - Experimental evidence at protein level: Swiss-Prot protein existence level 1. Catalyzes the oxidation of carbon monoxide to carbon dioxide. From Oligotropha carboxidovorans (strain ATCC 49405 / DSM 1227 / KCTC 32145 / OM5).
   1789..1806    +  CDS            7xHis (fragment): 6xHis affinity tag
   5288..5305    +  CDS            capTEV™ (fragment): composite tag for in vivo biotinylation, TEV protease cleavage, and 6xHis tagging
   5412..5527    +  ncRNA          5S rRNA: Accession: RF00001 - 5S ribosomal RNA
   5531..5617    +  terminator     rrnB T1 terminator: Escherichia coli rrnB; transcription terminator T1 from the E. coli rrnB gene
   5709..5736    +  terminator     rrnB T2 terminator: transcription terminator T2 from the E. coli rrnB gene
   5755..5846    +  promoter       AmpR promoter: bla
   5847..6707    +  CDS            AmpR: β-lactamase; bla; confers resistance to ampicillin, carbenicillin, and related antibiotics
   6878..7466    +  rep_origin     ori: high-copy-number ColE1/pMB1/pBR322/pUC origin of replication
   7652..7792    -  misc_feature   bom: basis of mobility region from pBR322
   7894..7934    -  CDS            rop (fragment): Rop protein, which maintains plasmids at low copy number; rop
   7978..8055    +  promoter       lacIq promoter: lacI (mutant); In the lacIq allele, a single base change in the promoter boosts expression of the lacI gene about 10-fold.
   8056..9138    +  CDS            lacI: lac repressor; lacI; The lac repressor binds to the lac operator to inhibit transcription in E. coli. This inhibition can be relieved by adding lactose or isopropyl-β-D-thiogalactopyranoside (IPTG).
