[The description below was written by a language model from this plasmid's Addgene catalogue record and pLannotate feature annotations shown in this document.]
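Description:
pMB-pTrcHis2A-Ucdh-XdhC is a 9.2 kb bacterial expression plasmid built on the pTrcHis2A backbone for co-expression of Ucdh and XdhC from the gut bacterium Enterocloster bolteae in E. coli. It replicates from a high-copy ColE1/pMB1-type origin (a bom site and only a fragment of rop remain from the pBR322 lineage) and is selected with ampicillin through the bla gene under its own promoter.

Expression is driven by the hybrid trc promoter, which is controlled by a downstream lac operator. The plasmid carries its own lacI gene under the lacIq promoter, so transcription stays repressed until it is induced with IPTG. Between the operator and the insert lie the rrnG antiterminator and a short minicistron with a ribosome binding site, standard pTrcHis elements that improve transcript read-through and translation initiation of the downstream coding region. The rrnB T1 and T2 terminators, preceded by a 5S rRNA segment, end the transcript.

The insert occupies roughly the 5 kb between the minicistron and the terminators, but the automated annotation does not delineate the Ucdh or XdhC reading frames. It detects only a region resembling the small iron-sulfur subunit of a molybdenum-dependent CO dehydrogenase (coxS). That hit fits the associated publication on gut bacterial molybdenum-dependent enzymes that produce urolithins. The catalogue lists an N-terminal His6 tag on the insert. The feature table shows two short His-tag matches, one internal just after the coxS-like region, which could mark the start of a downstream subunit, and one near the 3′ end of the insert, which may correspond to the backbone's C-terminal tag. The record does not state which polypeptides are actually tagged. The construct is suited to inducible production and affinity purification of the enzyme together with XdhC.
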