Addgene plasmid #249566: pMB-pTrcHis2A-Ucdh-XdhC
Purpose: Co-expresses Ucdh and XdhC
Depositing lab: Emily Balskus. Depositing organization: Harvard University. Publication: Distinct classes of gut bacterial molybdenum-dependent enzymes produce urolithins. Bae M, Dong X, Avila-Pacheco J, Nguyen QD, Inyama F, Hill-Maini V, Clish CB, Balskus EP. Proc Natl Acad Sci U S A. 2025 Dec 30;122(52):e2501312122. doi: 10.1073/pnas.2501312122. Epub 2025 Dec 24. PubMed 41439715.
Backbone
  Vector backbone: pTrcHis2A
  Vector type: Bacterial Expression
Growth in bacteria
  Bacterial resistance: Ampicillin, 100 μg/mL
  Growth temperature: 37°C
  Growth strain: DH5alpha
  Copy number: High Copy
Gene/Insert
  Gene/Insert name: Ucdh-XdhC
  Species: Enterocloster bolteae
  Tag / fusion protein: His6 (N terminal on insert)
Terms and licenses: Academic/Nonprofit Terms; Industry Terms: Not Available to Industry
How to cite: pMB-pTrcHis2A-Ucdh-XdhC was a gift from Emily Balskus (Addgene plasmid # 249566 ; http://n2t.net/addgene:249566 ; RRID:Addgene_249566)
